>Addgene plasmid #154547 | pEPYC0CM0214 | depositor full sequence | sequence record 299419 | pEPYC0CM0214 sequence 2297 bps
CTTCACCTAGATCCTTTTAAATTAAAAATGAAGTTTTAAATCAATCTAAAGTATATATGAGTAAACTTGG
TCTGACAGCTCGAGGCTTGGATTCTCACCAATAAAAAACGCCCGGCGGCAACCGAGCGTTCTGAACAAAT
CCAGATGGAGTTCTGAGGTCATTACTGGATCTATCAACAGGAGTCCAAGCGAGCTCGATATCAAATTACG
CCCCGCCCTGCCACTCATCGCAGTACTGTTGTAATTCATTAAGCATTCTGCCGACATGGAAGCCATCACA
AACGGCATGATGAACCTGAATCGCCAGCGGCATCAGCACCTTGTCGCCTTGCGTATAATATTTGCCCATG
GTGAAAACGGGGGCGAAGAAGTTGTCCATATTGGCCACGTTTAAATCAAAACTGGTGAAACTCACCCAGG
GATTGGCTGAGACGAAAAACATATTCTCAATAAACCCTTTAGGGAAATAGGCCAGGTTTTCACCGTAACA
CGCCACATCTTGCGAATATATGTGTAGAAACTGCCGGAAATCGTCGTGGTATTCACTCCAGAGCGATGAA
AACGTTTCAGTTTGCTCATGGAAAACGGTGTAACAAGGGTGAACACTATCCCATATCACCAGCTCACCGT
CTTTCATTGCCATACGAAATTCCGGATGAGCATTCATCAGGCGGGCAAGAATGTGAATAAAGGCCGGATA
AAACTTGTGCTTATTTTTCTTTACGGTCTTTAAAAAGGCCGTAATATCCAGCTGAACGGTCTGGTTATAG
GTACATTGAGCAACTGACTGAAATGCCTCAAAATGTTCTTTACGATGCCATTGGGATATATCAACGGTGG
TATATCCAGTGATTTTTTTCTCCATTTTAGCTTCCTTAGCTCCTGAAAATCTCGATAACTCAAAAAATAC
GCCCGGTAGTGATCTTATTTCATTATGGTGAAAGTTGGAACCTCTTACGTGCCCGATCAACTCGAGTGCC
ACCTGACGTCTAAGAAACCATTATTATCATGACATTAACCTATAAAAATAGGCGTATCACGAGGCAGAAT
TTCAGATAAAAAAAATCCTTAGCTTTCGCTAAGGATGATTTCTGGAATTCGGTCTCAGGAGGGAGGCGTG
TCGTTTTAGTGAGGCTGGAGTTTAATGAGCTAAGCACATACGTCAGAAACCATTATTGCGCGTTCAAAAG
TCGCCTAAGGTCACTATCAGCTAGCAAATAAAAGCCCAGGTCGTGTTGATTCGGATTTTGTAAAATGGGT
TCTGGCGTCTTTATGGAGGTTCTCCATCTGTTTTACTATATAAGGTTTTGCTATTCATTGAAAGCAGTAG
TGACTGATTTGTATATATACTCGAGACCCTGCAGTCCGGCAAAAAAGGGCAAGGTGTCACCACCCTGCCC
TTTTTCTTTAAAACCGAAAAGATTACTTCGCGTTATGCAGGCTTCCTCGCTCACTGACTCGCTGCGCTCG
GTCGTTCGGCTGCGGCGAGCGGTATCAGCTCACTCAAAGGCGGTAATACGGTTATCCACAGAATCAGGGG
ATAACGCAGGAAAGAACATGTGAGCAAAAGGCCAGCAAAAGGCCAGGAACCGTAAAAAGGCCGCGTTGCT
GGCGTTTTTCCACAGGCTCCGCCCCCCTGACGAGCATCACAAAAATCGACGCTCAAGTCAGAGGTGGCGA
AACCCGACAGGACTATAAAGATACCAGGCGTTTCCCCCTGGAAGCTCCCTCGTGCGCTCTCCTGTTCCGA
CCCTGCCGCTTACCGGATACCTGTCCGCCTTTCTCCCTTCGGGAAGCGTGGCGCTTTCTCATAGCTCACG
CTGTAGGTATCTCAGTTCGGTGTAGGTCGTTCGCTCCAAGCTGGGCTGTGTGCACGAACCCCCCGTTCAG
CCCGACCGCTGCGCCTTATCCGGTAACTATCGTCTTGAGTCCAACCCGGTAAGACACGACTTATCGCCAC
TGGCAGCAGCCACTGGTAACAGGATTAGCAGAGCGAGGTATGTAGGCGGTGCTACAGAGTTCTTGAAGTG
GTGGCCTAACTACGGCTACACTAGAAGAACAGTATTTGGTATCTGCGCTCTGCTGAAGCCAGTTACCTTC
GGAAAAAGAGTTGGTAGCTCTTGATCCGGCAAACAAACCACCGCTGGTAGCGGTGGTTTTTTTGTTTGCA
AGCAGCAGATTACGCGCAGAAAAAAAGGATCTCAAGAAGATCCTTTGATCTTTTCTACGGGGTCTGACGC
TCAGTGGAACGAAAACTCACGTTAAGGGATTTTGGTCATGAGATTATCAAAAAGGAT
Features (pLannotate 1.2.2; 7 found; start..end, strand, type, name):
     91..185     -  terminator     lambda t0 terminator: transcription terminator from phage lambda
    209..865     -  CDS            cat: CAT_ECOLX - Experimental evidence at protein level: Swiss-Prot protein existence level 1. This enzyme is an effector of chloramphenicol resistance in bacteria. From Escherichia coli. This protein is used as a marker in many commonly used cloning vectors, such as pACYC184.
    866..963     -  promoter       cat promoter: promoter of the E. coli cat gene encoding chloramphenicol acetyltransferase
   1049..1092    -  terminator     bacterial terminator: putative bacterial transcription terminator
   1135..1220    +  promoter       NOS promoter (fragment): nopaline synthase promoter
   1365..1422    +  terminator     his operon terminator: This putative transcriptin terminator from the E. coli his operon has a 2-bp deletion introduced during synthesis. Its efficiency has not been determined.
   1617..2205    -  rep_origin     ori: high-copy-number ColE1/pMB1/pBR322/pUC origin of replication
