[The description below was written by a language model from this plasmid's Addgene catalogue record and pLannotate feature annotations shown in this document.]
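Description:
pEPYC0CM0214 is a small (about 2.3 kb) Phytobricks Level 0 part plasmid for plant synthetic biology, built in the pUAP1 universal acceptor backbone. It is maintained in E. coli at high copy through a ColE1/pUC-type origin of replication and is selected with chloramphenicol. Resistance comes from the cat gene, which encodes chloramphenicol acetyltransferase and is driven by its native promoter and followed by the phage lambda t0 terminator. A putative bacterial terminator and a his operon terminator flank the cloning position, presumably to insulate the inserted part from read-through transcription in the bacterial host.

The insert is MinSyn_045, a synthetic sequence from a series of rationally designed minimal synthetic promoters for plants. It was placed in the acceptor using BpiI, a Type IIS enzyme, and both cloning sites were destroyed in the process, as is usual for Golden Gate-style domestication of standard parts. Automated annotation detects only a short fragment resembling the nopaline synthase (NOS) promoter in the insert region, between the two insulating terminators. This suggests that MinSyn_045 includes NOS-derived sequence, but the record does not describe the composition of the part, such as which cis-regulatory elements or core promoter it combines. The plasmid carries no coding sequence, reporter or plant selection marker.

As a Level 0 part, the plasmid is not an expression vector in its own right. It serves as a storage and donor plasmid from which the promoter part can be released and assembled with other standard parts, such as coding sequences and terminators, into transcriptional units for testing or controlling gene expression in plants.
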