Addgene plasmid #154547: pEPYC0CM0214
Purpose: Phytobricks Level 0 part
Depositing lab: Nicola Patron. Depositing organization: Earlham Institute. Publication: Rational design of minimal synthetic promoters for plants. Cai YM, Kallam K, Tidd H, Gendarini G, Salzman A, Patron NJ. Nucleic Acids Res. 2020 Aug 28. pii: 5897334. doi: 10.1093/nar/gkaa682. PubMed 32856047.
Backbone
  Vector backbone: pUAP1
  Vector type: Synthetic Biology
Growth in bacteria
  Bacterial resistance: Chloramphenicol, 25 μg/mL
  Growth temperature: 37°C
  Growth strain: NEB Stable
  Copy number: High Copy
Gene/Insert
  Gene/Insert name: MinSyn_045
  Species: Synthetic
  Cloning method: Restriction Enzyme; 5′ cloning site BpiI (destroyed during cloning); 3′ cloning site BpiI (destroyed during cloning)
Terms and licenses: Academic/Nonprofit Terms; Industry Terms: Not Available to Industry
Depositor comments: Please visit https://www.biorxiv.org/content/10.1101/2020.05.14.095406v1 for bioRxiv preprint.
How to cite: pEPYC0CM0214 was a gift from Nicola Patron (Addgene plasmid # 154547 ; http://n2t.net/addgene:154547 ; RRID:Addgene_154547)
